>Addgene plasmid #29697 | pTH651-RLuc/minFLuc | depositor full sequence | sequence record 13793 | Author sequence
GACGAAAGGGCCTCGTGATACGCCTATTTTTATAGGTTAATGTCATGATAATAATGGTTTCTTAGGACGG
ATCGCTTGCCTGTAACTTACACGCGCCTCGTATCTTTTAATGATGGAATAATTTGGGAATTTACTCTGTG
TTTATTTATTTTTATGTTTTGTATTTGGATTTTAGAAAGTAAATAAAGAAGGTAGAAGAGTTACGGAATG
AAGAAAAAAAAATAAACAAAGGTTTAAAAAATTTCAACAAAAAGCGTACTTTACATATATATTTATTAGA
CAAGAAAAGCAGATTAAATAGATATACATTCGATTAACGATAAGTAAAATGTAAAATCACAGGATTTTCG
TGTGTGGTCTTCTACACAGACAAGATGAAACAATTCGGCATTAATACCTGAGAGCAGGAAGAGCAAGATA
AAAGGTAGTATTTGTTGGCGATCCCCCTAGAGTCTTTTACATCTTCGGAAAACAAAAACTATTTTTTCTT
TAATTTCTTTTTTTACTTTCTATTTTTAATTTATATATTTATATTAAAAAATTTAAATTATAATTATTTT
TATAGCACGTGATGAAAAGGACCCAGGTGGCACTTTTCGGGGAAATGTGCGCGGAACCCCTATTTGTTTA
TTTTTCTAAATACATTCAAATATGTATCCGCTCATGAGACAATAACCCTGATAAATGCTTCAATAATATT
GAAAAAGGAAGAGTATGAGTATTCAACATTTCCGTGTCGCCCTTATTCCCTTTTTTGCGGCATTTTGCCT
TCCTGTTTTTGCTCACCCAGAAACGCTGGTGAAAGTAAAAGATGCTGAAGATCAGTTGGGTGCACGAGTG
GGTTACATCGAACTGGATCTCAACAGCGGTAAGATCCTTGAGAGTTTTCGCCCCGAAGAACGTTTTCCAA
TGATGAGCACTTTTAAAGTTCTGCTATGTGGCGCGGTATTATCCCGTATTGACGCCGGGCAAGAGCAACT
CGGTCGCCGCATACACTATTCTCAGAATGACTTGGTTGAGTACTCACCAGTCACAGAAAAGCATCTTACG
GATGGCATGACAGTAAGAGAATTATGCAGTGCTGCCATAACCATGAGTGATAACACTGCGGCCAACTTAC
TTCTGACAACGATCGGAGGACCGAAGGAGCTAACCGCTTTTTTTCACAACATGGGGGATCATGTAACTCG
CCTTGATCGTTGGGAACCGGAGCTGAATGAAGCCATACCAAACGACGAGCGTGACACCACGATGCCTGTA
GCAATGGCAACAACGTTGCGCAAACTATTAACTGGCGAACTACTTACTCTAGCTTCCCGGCAACAATTAA
TAGACTGGATGGAGGCGGATAAAGTTGCAGGACCACTTCTGCGCTCGGCCCTTCCGGCTGGCTGGTTTAT
TGCTGATAAATCTGGAGCCGGTGAGCGTGGGTCTCGCGGTATCATTGCAGCACTGGGGCCAGATGGTAAG
CCCTCCCGTATCGTAGTTATCTACACGACGGGCAGTCAGGCAACTATGGATGAACGAAATAGACAGATCG
CTGAGATAGGTGCCTCACTGATTAAGCATTGGTAACTGTCAGACCAAGTTTACTCATATATACTTTAGAT
TGATTTAAAACTTCATTTTTAATTTAAAAGGATCTAGGTGAAGATCCTTTTTGATAATCTCATGACCAAA
ATCCCTTAACGTGAGTTTTCGTTCCACTGAGCGTCAGACCCCGTAGAAAAGATCAAAGGATCTTCTTGAG
ATCCTTTTTTTCTGCGCGTAATCTGCTGCTTGCAAACAAAAAAACCACCGCTACCAGCGGTGGTTTGTTT
GCCGGATCAAGAGCTACCAACTCTTTTTCCGAAGGTAACTGGCTTCAGCAGAGCGCAGATACCAAATACT
GTCCTTCTAGTGTAGCCGTAGTTAGGCCACCACTTCAAGAACTCTGTAGCACCGCCTACATACCTCGCTC
TGCTAATCCTGTTACCAGTGGCTGCTGCCAGTGGCGATAAGTCGTGTCTTACCGGGTTGGACTCAAGACG
ATAGTTACCGGATAAGGCGCAGCGGTCGGGCTGAACGGGGGGTTCGTGCACACAGCCCAGCTTGGAGCGA
ACGACCTACACCGAACTGAGATACCTACAGCGTGAGCATTGAGAAAGCGCCACGCTTCCCGAAGGGAGAA
AGGCGGACAGGTATCCGGTAAGCGGCAGGGTCGGAACAGGAGAGCGCACGAGGGAGCTTCCAGGGGGGAA
CGCCTGGTATCTTTATAGTCCTGTCGGGTTTCGCCACCTCTGACTTGAGCGTCGATTTTTGTGATGCTCG
TCAGGGGGGCCGAGCCTATGGAAAAACGCCAGCAACGCGGCCTTTTTACGGTTCCTGGCCTTTTGCTGGC
CTTTTGCTCACATGTTCTTTCCTGCGTTATCCCCTGATTCTGTGGATAACCGTATTACCGCCTTTGAGTG
AGCTGATACCGCTCGCCGCAGCCGAACGACCGAGCGCAGCGAGTCAGTGAGCGAGGAAGCGGAAGAGCGC
CCAATACGCAAACCGCCTCTCCCCGCGCGTTGGCCGATTCATTAATGCAGCTGGCACGACAGGTTTCCCG
ACTGGAAAGCGGGCAGTGAGCGCAACGCAATTAATGTGAGTTACCTCACTCATTAGGCACCCCAGGCTTT
ACACTTTATGCTTCCGGCTCCTATGTTGTGTGGAATTGTGAGCGGATAACAATTTCACACAGGAAACAGC
TATGACCATGATTACGCCAAGCTCGGAATTAACCCTCACTAAAGGGAACAAAAGCTGGGTACCGGGCCCC
CCCTCGAGGGCATGCGAAGGAAAATGAGAAATATCGAGGGAGACGATTCAGAGGAGCAGGACAAACTATA
ACCGACTGTTTGTTGGAGGATGCCGTACATAACGAACACTGCTGAAGCTACCATGTCTACAGTTTAGAGG
AATGGGTACAACTCACAGGCGAGGGATGGTGTTCACTCGTGCTAGCAAACGCGGTGGGAGCAAAAAGTAG
AATATTATCTTTTATTCGTGAAACTTCGAACACTGTCATCTAAAGATGCTATATACTAATATAGGCATAC
TTGATAATGGAAACTATAAATCGTGAAGGCATAGGAGATCCGCTTATTTAGAAGTGTCGAATTCTTACGA
CATTTGTTCATTTTTGAGAACTCGCTCAACGAACGATTTGATATATTTTCCCATTTCATCAGGTGCATCT
TCTTGCGAAAAATGAAGACCTTTTACTTTGACAAATTCAGTATTAGGAAACTTCTTGGCACCTTCAACAA
TAGCATTGGAAAAGAATCCTGGGTCCGATTCAATAAACATTTTTGGTAAATCATCACTTGCACGTAGATA
AGCATTATAATTCCTAACAATTTGTACAACGTCAGGTTTACCACCTTTTACTAACGGGATTTCACGAGGC
CATGATAATGTTGGACGACGAACTTCACCTTTCTCTTTGAATGGTTCAAGATATGCTGCAAATTCTTCTG
GTTCTAACTTTCTCATGATTTTTGATGGCAACATGGTTTCCACGAAGAAGTTATTCTCCAAAACCATTTT
TTCTCCTTCTTCAGATTTGATCAACGCAATATCTTCTTCAATATCAGGCCATTCATCCCATGATTCAATC
ACATCTACTACACTTTCAGCGTGAACTATTGCTTTGATCTTATCTTGATGCTCATAGCTATAATGAAATG
CCAAACAAGCACCCCAATCATGGCCGACAAAAATGATCTTCTTTGGTAAATTAAGAAGTTCAAACCATGC
AGTAAGATATTTGTAATGATCAAGTAACCTATAAGAACCATTACCAGATTTGCCTGATTTGCCCATACCA
ATAAGGTCTGGTATAATACACCGCGCTACTGGCTCAATATGTGGCACAACATGTCGCCATAAATAAGAAG
AGGCCGCGTTACCATGTAAAAAAATAACAGCATTTTCTGCATGTTTTTCTGAATCATAATAATTAATAAA
TGAATCAAGAACATTCATTTGTTTACATCTGGCCCACCACTGCGGACCAGTTATCATCCGTTTCCTTTGT
TCTGGATCATAAACTTTCGAAGTCATCCCGGGGAGTTGATTGTATGCTTGGTATAGCTTGAAATATTGTG
CAGAAAAAGAAACAAGGAAGAAAGGGAACGAGAACAATGACGAGGAAACAAAAGATTAATAATTGCAGGT
CTATTTATACTTGATAGCAAAGCGGCAAACTTTTTTTATTTCAAATTCAAGTAACTGGAAGGAAGGCCGT
ATACCGTTGCTCATTAGAGAGTAGTGTGCGTGAATGAAGGAAGGAAAAAGTTTCGTGTGTTCGAAGATAC
CCCTCATCAGCTCTGGAACAACGACATCTGTTGGTGCTGTCTTTGTCGTTAATTTTTTCCTTTAGTGTCT
TCCATCATTTTTTTTGTCATTGCGGATATGGTGAGACAACAACGGGGGAGAGAGAAAAGAAAAAAAAAGA
AAAGAATCCGGGAGTTTATCATTATCAATACTGCCATTTCAAAGAATACGTAAATAATTAATAGTAGTGA
TTTTCCTAACTTTATTTAGTCAAAAAATTAGCCTTTTAATTCTGCTGTAACCCGTACATGCCCAAAATAG
GGGGCGGGTTACACAGAATATATAACATCGTAGGTGTCTGGGTGAACAGTTTATTCCTGGCATCCACTAA
ATATAATGGAGCCCGCTTTTTAAGCTGGCATCCAGAAAAAAAAAGAATCCCAGCACCAAAATATTGTTTT
CTTCACCAACCATCAGTTCATAGGTCCATTCTCTTAGCGCAACTACAGAGAACAGGGGCACAAACAGGCA
AAAAACGGGCACAACCTCAATGGAGTGATGCAACCTGCCTGGAGTAAATGATGACACAAGGCAATTGACC
CACGCATGTATCTATCTCATTTTCTTACACCTTCTATTACCTTCTGCTCTCTCTGATTTGGAAAAAGCTG
AAAAAAAAGGTTGAAACCAGTTCCCTGAAATTATTCCCCTACTTGACTAATAAGTATATAAAGAACGGTA
GGTATTGATTGTAATTCTGTAAATCTATTTCTTAAACTTCTTAAATTCTACTTTTATAGTTAGTCTTTTT
TTTTAGTTTTAAAACACCAAGAACTTAGTTTCGACGGATCCATGGAGGACGCAAAAAACATAAAAAAAGG
GCCTGCGCCCTTCTATCCTCTCGAGGATGGGACGGCGGGGGAGCAGCTCCATAAAGCGATGAAAAGGTAC
GCACTCGTGCCTGGGACGATAGCGTTTACGGATGCACATATAGAGGTGAACATAACGTACGCGGAGTACT
TCGAGATGTCGGTGCGGCTCGCAGAGGCGATGAAACGGTATGGGCTCAATACGAATCACAGGATAGTAGT
ATGCTCGGAGAACTCGCTCCAGTTCTTTATGCCTGTGCTCGGGGCGCTCTTTATAGGGGTGGCAGTGGCG
CCCGCGAACGACATATATAATGAGCGGGAGCTCCTCAACTCGATGAACATATCGCAGCCTACGGTAGTGT
TTGTGTCGAAAAAAGGGCTCCAGAAAATACTCAACGTGCAGAAAAAACTCCCCATAATACAGAAAATAAT
AATAATGGATTCGAAAACGGATTACCAGGGGTTTCAGTCGATGTACACGTTCGTAACGTCGCATCTCCCT
CCCGGGTTTAATGAGTACGATTTTGTACCCGAGTCGTTTGATCGGGACAAAACGATAGCACTCATAATGA
ATTCGTCGGGATCGACGGGGCTCCCTAAAGGGGTGGCACTCCCTCATAGGACGGCATGCGTAAGGTTCTC
GCATGCAAGGGACCCTATATTTGGGAATCAGATAATACCTGATACGGCGATACTCTCGGTGGTGCCCTTC
CATCACGGGTTTGGGATGTTTACGACGCTCGGGTATCTCATATGTGGGTTTCGGGTAGTACTCATGTATA
GGTTTGAGGAGGAGCTCTTTCTCCGGTCGCTCCAGGATTACAAAATACAGTCGGCGCTCCTCGTACCCAC
GCTCTTTTCGTTCTTCGCAAAATCGACGCTCATAGACAAATACGATCTCTCGAATCTCCACGAGATAGCG
TCGGGGGGGGCACCTCTCTCGAAAGAGGTAGGGGAGGCGGTGGCAAAACGGTTCCATCTCCCCGGGATAC
GGCAGGGGTATGGGCTCACGGAGACGACGTCGGCGATACTCATAACGCCCGAGGGGGATGATAAACCTGG
GGCGGTAGGGAAAGTGGTGCCCTTTTTTGAGGCGAAAGTGGTGGATCTCGATACGGGGAAAACGCTCGGG
GTGAATCAGAGGGGGGAGCTCTGTGTAAGGGGGCCTATGATAATGTCGGGGTATGTAAACAATCCTGAGG
CGACGAACGCACTCATAGACAAAGATGGGTGGCTCCATTCGGGGGACATAGCGTACTGGGACGAGGACGA
GCACTTCTTCATAGTGGACCGGCTCAAATCGCTCATAAAATACAAAGGGTATCAGGTGGCACCCGCGGAG
CTCGAGTCGATACTCCTCCAGCACCCCAACATATTCGACGCGGGGGTGGCAGGGCTCCCCGACGATGACG
CAGGGGAGCTCCCCGCAGCAGTGGTGGTGCTCGAGCACGGGAAAACGATGACGGAGAAAGAGATAGTGGA
TTACGTAGCATCGCAGGTAACGACGGCGAAAAAACTCCGGGGGGGGGTGGTGTTTGTGGACGAGGTACCT
AAAGGGCTCACGGGGAAACTCGACGCAAGGAAAATAAGGGAGATACTCATAAAAGCAAAAAAAGGGGGGA
AATCGAAACTCTAAGTCGACCTGCAGGCATGCAAGCTTTGGACTTCTTCGCCAGAGGTTTGGTCAAGTCT
CCAATCAAGGTTGTCGGCTTGTCTACCTTGCCAGAAATTTACGAAAAGATGGAAAAGGGTCAAATCGTTG
GTAGATACGTTGTTGACACTTCTAAATAAGCGAATTTCTTATGATTTATGATTTTTATTATTAAATAAGT
TATAAAAAAAATAAGTGTATACAAATTTTAAAGTGACTCTTAGGTTTTAAAACGAAAATTCTTGTTCTTG
AGTAACTCTTTCCTGTAGGTCAGGTTGCTTTCTCAGGTATAGCATGAGGTCGCTCTTATTGACCACACCT
CTACCGGCATGCCCGAAATTCCCCTACCCTATGAAAAGCGGCCGCCACCGCGGTGGAGCTCCAATTCGCC
CTATAGTGAGTCGTATTACAATTCACTGGCCGTCGTTTTACAACGTCGTGACTGGGAAAACCCTGGCGTT
ACCCAACTTAATCGCCTTGCAGCACATCCCCCCTTCGCCAGCTGGCGTAATAGCGAAGAGGCCCGCACCG
ATCGCCCTTCCCAACAGTTGCGCAGCCTGAATGGCGAATGGCGCG
[124 nt withheld, positions 7396-7519]
C
[91 nt withheld, positions 7521-7611]
A
[49 nt withheld, positions 7613-7661]
CCTTTGACGTTGGAGTCCACGTTCTTT
[37 nt withheld, positions 7689-7725]
ACCCTATCTCGGTCTATTCTTTTGATTTATAAGGGATTTTGCCGATTTCGGCCTATTGGTTAAAAAATGA
GCTGATTTAACAAAAATTTAACGCGAATTTTAACAAAATATTAACGTTTACAATTTCCTGATGCGGTATT
TTCTCCTTACGCATCTGTGCGGTATTTCACACCGCAGGGTAATAACTGATATAATTAAATTGAAGCTCTA
ATTTGTGAGTTTAGTATACATGCATTTACTTATAATACAGTTTTTTAGTTTTGCTGGCCGCATCTTCTCA
AATATGCTTCCCAGCCTGCTTTTCTGTAACGTTCACCCTCTACCTTAGCATCCCTTCCCTTTGCAAATAG
TCCTCTTCCAACAATAATAATGTCAGATCCTGTAGAGACCACATCATCCACGGTTCTATACTGTTGACCC
AATGCGTCTCCCTTGTCATCTAAACCCACACCGGGTGTCATAATCAACCAATCGTAACCTTCATCTCTTC
CACCCATGTCTCTTTGAGCAATAAAGCCGATAACAAAATCTTTGTCGCTCTTCGCAATGTCAACAGTACC
CTTAGTATATTCTCCAGTAGATAGGGAGCCCTTGCATGACAATTCTGCTAACATCAAAAGGCCTCTAGGT
TCCTTTGTTACTTCTTCTGCCGCCTGCTTCAAACCGCTAACAATACCTGGGCCCACCACACCGTGTGCAT
TCGTAATGTCTGCCCATTCTGCTATTCTGTATACACCCGCAGAGTACTGCAATTTGACTGTATTACCAAT
GTCAGCAAATTTTCTGTCTTCGAAGAGTAAAAAATTGTACTTGGCGGATAATGCCTTTAGCGGCTTAACT
GTGCCCTCCATGGAAAAATCAGTCAAGATATCCACATGTGTTTTTAGTAAACAAATTTTGGGACCTAATG
CTTCAACTAACTCCAGTAATTCCTTGGTGGTACGAACATCCAATGAAGCACACAAGTTTGTTTGCTTTTC
GTGCATGATATTAAATAGCTTGGCAGCAACAGGACTAGGATGAGTAGCAGCACGTTCCTTATATGTAGCT
TTCGACATGATTTATCTTCGTTTCCTGCAGGTTTTTGTTCTGTGCAGTTGGGTTAAGAATACTGGGCAAT
TTCATGTTTCTTCAACACTACATATGCGTATATATACCAATCTAAGTCTGTGCTCCTTCCTTCGTTCTTC
CTTCTGTTCGGAGATTACCGAATCAAAAAAATTTCAAAGAAACCGAAATCAAAAAAAAGAATAAAAAAAA
AATGATGAATTGAATTGAAAAGCGTGGTGCACTCTCAGTACAATCTGCTCTGATGCCGCATAGTTAAGCC
AGCCCCGACACCCGCCAACACCCGCTGACGCGCCCTGACGGGCTTGTCTGCTCCCGGCATCCGCTTACAG
ACAAGCTGTGACCGTCTCCGGGAGCTGCATGTGTCAGAGGTTTTCACCGTCATCACCGAAACGCGCGA
Features (pLannotate 1.2.2; 27 found; start..end, strand, type, name):
     70..573     -  misc_feature   CEN/ARS: S. cerevisiae CEN6 centromere fused to an autonomously replicating sequence
    610..714     +  promoter       AmpR promoter: bla
    715..1575    +  CDS            AmpR: β-lactamase; bla; confers resistance to ampicillin, carbenicillin, and related antibiotics
   1746..2334    +  rep_origin     ori: high-copy-number ColE1/pMB1/pBR322/pUC origin of replication
   2517..2609    +  CDS            lacI (fragment): lac repressor; lacI; The lac repressor binds to the lac operator to inhibit transcription in E. coli. This inhibition can be relieved by adding lactose or isopropyl-β-D-thiogalactopyranoside (IPTG).
   2622..2643    +  protein_bind   CAP binding site: CAP binding activates transcription in the presence of cAMP. E. coli catabolite activator protein
   2658..2688    +  promoter       lac promoter: promoter for the E. coli lac operon
   2696..2712    +  protein_bind   lac operator: The lac repressor binds to the lac operator to inhibit transcription in E. coli. This inhibition can be relieved by adding lactose or isopropyl-β-D-thiogalactopyranoside (IPTG). lac repressor encoded by lacI
   2757..2775    +  promoter       T3 promoter: promoter for bacteriophage T3 RNA polymerase
   2788..2809    -  misc_feature   MCS (fragment): pBluescript multiple cloning site
   2824..3123    -  terminator     ADH2 terminator: transcription terminator for the S. cerevisiae alcohol dehydrogenase 2 (ADH2) gene
   3154..4086    -  CDS            LUCI_RENRE: Experimental evidence at protein level: Swiss-Prot protein existence level 1. Upon binding the substrate, the enzyme catalyzes an oxygenation, producing a very short-lived hydroperoxide that cyclizes into a dioxetanone structure, which collapses, releasing a CO(2) molecule. The spontaneous breakdown of the dioxetanone releases the energy (about 50 kcal/mole) that is necessary to generate the excited state of the coelenteramide product, which is the singlet form of the monoanion. In vivo the product undergoes the process of nonradiative energy transfer to an accessory protein, a green fluoresce
   4094..4486    -  promoter       ADH1 promoter: S. cerevisiae ADH1; promoter for alcohol dehydrogenase 1
   4499..5144    +  promoter       GAP promoter: S. cerevisiae TDH3; promoter for glyceraldehyde-3-phosphate dehydrogenase
   5152..6801    +  CDS            LUCI_PHOPY: Experimental evidence at protein level: Swiss-Prot protein existence level 1. Produces green light with a wavelength of 562 nm. From Photinus pyralis (Common eastern firefly) (Lampyris pyralis).
   6804..6828    +  misc_feature   MCS (fragment): pUC18/19 multiple cloning site
   6822..6956    +  CDS            ADH1 (fragment): ADH1_YEAST - Also known as ADC1. Experimental evidence at protein level: Swiss-Prot protein existence level 1. This isozyme preferentially catalyzes the conversion of primary unbranched alcohols to their corresponding aldehydes. Also shows activity toward secondary alcohols. From Saccharomyces cerevisiae (strain ATCC 204508 / S288c) (Baker's yeast).
   6960..7147    +  terminator     ADH1 terminator: S. cerevisiae ADH1; transcription terminator for the S. cerevisiae alcohol dehydrogenase 1 (ADH1) gene
   7177..7201    -  misc_feature   MCS (fragment): pBluescript multiple cloning site
   7210..7228    -  promoter       T7 promoter: promoter for bacteriophage T7 RNA polymerase
   7231..7388    +  CDS            lacZα (fragment): LacZα fragment of β-galactosidase; lacZ fragment
   7396..7851    +  rep_origin     f1 ori (sequence partly withheld): f1 bacteriophage origin of replication; arrow indicates direction of (+) strand synthesis
   7852..7901    -  misc_feature   bom (fragment): basis of mobility region from pBR322
   7980..8783    -  CDS            URA3: orotidine-5'-phosphate decarboxylase, required for uracil biosynthesis; S. cerevisiae URA3; yeast auxotrophic marker, counterselectable with 5-fluoroorotic acid (5-FOA)
   8784..8999    -  promoter       URA3 promoter: S. cerevisiae URA3
   9010..9057    -  misc_feature   bom (fragment): basis of mobility region from pBR322
   9159..1       -  CDS            rop (fragment) (across the origin): Rop protein, which maintains plasmids at low copy number; rop
