[The description below was written by a language model from this plasmid's Addgene catalogue record and pLannotate feature annotations shown in this document.]
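Description:
pTH651-RLuc/minFLuc is a yeast–E. coli shuttle vector for dual-luciferase expression in Saccharomyces cerevisiae, built by inserting a recoded firefly luciferase gene into the pTH645-RLuc backbone between BamHI and SalI sites, giving a plasmid of about 9.2 kb. In yeast it is maintained through a CEN6/ARS element, which gives stable, low-copy centromeric propagation, and it is selected by the URA3 auxotrophic marker, which can also be counterselected with 5-FOA. In bacteria it replicates from a high-copy ColE1/pUC-type origin under ampicillin selection (AmpR). Remnants of a pBluescript-style scaffold are also annotated: an f1 origin, T3 and T7 promoters, lac regulatory elements, and fragments of lacZα and the multiple cloning site.

The payload consists of two divergently oriented expression cassettes. On one strand, the ADH1 promoter drives Renilla luciferase (RLuc), terminated by the ADH2 terminator. On the other strand, the strong constitutive TDH3 (GAP) promoter drives Photinus pyralis firefly luciferase, followed by the ADH1 terminator. The firefly gene is the "minFLuc" variant, in which every codon has been swapped for the synonymous codon decoded by the least abundant tRNA in yeast. The encoded protein is therefore unchanged, but the mRNA would be expected to be translated slowly and inefficiently. Because both reporters sit on the same plasmid, their activities can be measured from the same cells. The associated publication concerns how competition for tRNAs and ribosomes couples the expression of different mRNAs in yeast, and this design suits such work by allowing the codon-deoptimised firefly transcript to be read out alongside Renilla luciferase.
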