Addgene plasmid #29697: pTH651-RLuc/minFLuc
Depositing lab: Tobias von der Haar. Depositing organization: London and South East University Group (LASE). Publication: The role of tRNA and ribosome competition in coupling the expression of different mRNAs in Saccharomyces cerevisiae. Chu D, Barnes DJ, von der Haar T. Nucleic Acids Res. 2011 Aug;39(15):6705-14. doi: 10.1093/nar/gkr300. Epub 2011 May 9. PubMed 21558172.
Backbone
  Vector backbone: pTH645-RLuc
  Backbone size w/o insert (bp): 7534
  Vector type: Yeast Expression
  Selectable markers: URA3
Growth in bacteria
  Bacterial resistance: Ampicillin, 100 μg/mL
  Growth temperature: 37°C
  Growth strain: DH5alpha
  Copy number: High Copy
Gene/Insert
  Gene/Insert name: Firefly Luciferase (alt name: FLuc)
  Species: Photinus pyralis
  Insert size (bp): 1659
  Mutation: All codons of the original FLuc gene were exchanged for those isoaccepting codons decoded by the least abundant tRNAs in yeast
  GenBank ID: AF043450
  Cloning method: Restriction Enzyme; 5′ cloning site BamHI (not destroyed); 3′ cloning site SalI (not destroyed)
  Sequencing primers: 5′ n/a
Terms and licenses: Academic/Nonprofit Terms; Industry Terms: Not Available to Industry
How to cite: pTH651-RLuc/minFLuc was a gift from Tobias von der Haar (Addgene plasmid # 29697 ; http://n2t.net/addgene:29697 ; RRID:Addgene_29697)
