>Addgene plasmid #29697 | pTH651-RLuc/minFLuc | addgene partial sequence | sequence record 35376 | 29697 with pHybLex_rev
TTATTTAATAATAAAAATCATAAATCATAAGAAATTCGCTTATTTAGAAGTGTCAACAACGTATCTACCA
ACGATTTGACCCTTTTCCATCTTTTCGTAAATTTCTGGCAAGGTAGACAAGCCGACAACCTTGATTGGAG
ACTTGACCAAACCTCTGGCGAAGAAGTCCAAAGCTTGCATGCCTGCAGGTCGACTTAGAGTTTCGATTTC
CCCCCTTTTTTTGCTTTTATGAGTATCTCCCTTATTTTCCTTGCGTCGAGTTTCCCCGTGAGCCCTTTAG
GTACCTCGTCCACAAACACCACCCCCCCCCGGAGTTTTTTCGCCGTCGTTACCTGCGATGCTACGTAATC
CACTATCTCTTTCTCCGTCATCGTTTTCCCGTGCTCGAGCACCACCACTGCTGCGGGGAGCTCCCCTGCG
TCATCGTCGGGGAGCCCTGCCACCCCCGCGTCGAATATGTTGGGGTGCTGGAGGAGTATCGACTCGAGCT
CCGCGGGTGCCACCTGATACCCTTTGTATTTTATGAGCGATTTGAGCCGGTCCACTATGAAGAAGTGCTC
GTCCTCGTCCCAGTACGCTATGTCCCCCGAATGGAGCCACCCATCTTTGTCTATGAGTGCGTTCGTCGCC
TCAGGATTGTTTACATACCCCGACATTATCATAGGCCCCCTTACACAGAGCTCCCCCCTCTGATTCACCC
CGAGCGTTTTCCCCGTATCGAGATCCACCACTTTCGCCTCAAAAAAGGGCACCACTTTCCCTACCGCCCC
AGGTTTATCATCCCCCTCGGGCGTTATGAGTATCGCCGACGTCGTCTCCGTGAGCCCATACCCCTGCCGT
ATCCCGGGGAGATGGAACCGTTTTGCC
