>Addgene plasmid #29697 | pTH651-RLuc/minFLuc | addgene partial sequence | sequence record 36801 | M13rev
GAATACCTCCTAAGGGACAAAAGCTGGTACCGGGCCCCCCCTCGAGGGCATGCGAAGGAAAATGAGAAAT
ATCGAGGGAGACGATTCAGAGGAGCAGGACAAACTATAACCGACTGTTTGTTGGAGGATGCCGTACATAA
CGAACACTGCTGAAGCTACCATGTCTACAGTTTAGAGGAATGGGTACAACTCACAGGCGAGGGATGGTGT
TCACTCGTGCTAGCAAACGCGGTGGGAGCAAAAAGTAGAATATTATCTTTTATTCGTGAAACTTCGAACA
CTGTCATCTAAAGATGCTATATACTAATATAGGCATACTTGATAATGAAAACTATAAATCGTAAAGACAT
AAGAGATCCGCTTATTTAGAGTGTCGAATTCTTACGACATTTGTTCATTTTTGAGAACTCGCTCAACGAA
CGATTTGATATATTTTCCCATTTCATCAGGTGCATCTTCTTGCGAAAAATGAAGACCTTTTACTTTGACA
AATTCAGTATTAGGAAACTTCTTGGCACCTTCAACAATAGCATTGGAAAAGAATCCTGGGTCCGATTCAA
TAAACATTTTTGGTAAATCATCACTTGCACGTAGATAAGCATTATAATTCCTAACAATTTGTACAACGTC
AGGTTTACCACCTTTTACTAACGGGATTTCACGAGGCCATGATAATGTTGGACGACGAACTTCACCTTTC
TCTTTGAATGGTTCAAGATATGCTGCAAATTCTTCTGGTTCTAACTTTCTCATGATTTTTGATGGCAACA
TG
